>Addgene plasmid #62158 | pMuLE ENTR CMV iRFP R4-R3 | depositor full sequence | sequence record 101442 | Full Sequence
CTAGAGGACAACTTTGTATAATAAAGTTGAACGAGAAACGTAAAATGATATAAATATCAATATATTAAAT
TAGATTTTGCATAAAAAACAGACTACATAATACTGTAAAACACAACATATCCAGTCACTATGAATCAACT
ACTTAGATGGTATTAGTGACCTGTACTGCAGGGCGGCCGCGATATCCCCTATAGTGAGTCGTATTACATG
GTCATAGCTGTTTCCTGGCAGCTCTGGCCCGTGTCTCAAAATCTCTGATGTTACATTGCACAAGATAAAA
ATATATCATCATGAACAATAAAACTGTCTGCTTACATAAACAGTAATACAAGGGGTGTTATGAGCCATAT
TCAACGGGAAACGTCGAGGCCGCGATTAAATTCCAACATGGATGCTGATTTATATGGGTATAAATGGGCT
CGCGATAATGTCGGGCAATCAGGTGCGACAATCTATCGCTTGTATGGGAAGCCCGATGCGCCAGAGTTGT
TTCTGAAACATGGCAAAGGTAGCGTTGCCAATGATGTTACAGATGAGATGGTCAGACTAAACTGGCTGAC
GGAATTTATGCCTCTTCCGACCATCAAGCATTTTATCCGTACTCCTGATGATGCATGGTTACTCACCACT
GCGATCCCCGGAAAAACAGCATTCCAGGTATTAGAAGAATATCCTGATTCAGGTGAAAATATTGTTGATG
CGCTGGCAGTGTTCCTGCGCCGGTTGCATTCGATTCCTGTTTGTAATTGTCCTTTTAACAGCGATCGCGT
ATTTCGTCTCGCTCAGGCGCAATCACGAATGAATAACGGTTTGGTTGATGCGAGTGATTTTGATGACGAG
CGTAATGGCTGGCCTGTTGAACAAGTCTGGAAAGAAATGCATAAACTTTTGCCATTCTCACCGGATTCAG
TCGTCACTCATGGTGATTTCTCACTTGATAACCTTATTTTTGACGAGGGGAAATTAATAGGTTGTATTGA
TGTTGGACGAGTCGGAATCGCAGACCGATACCAGGATCTTGCCATCCTATGGAACTGCCTCGGTGAGTTT
TCTCCTTCATTACAGAAACGGCTTTTTCAAAAATATGGTATTGATAATCCTGATATGAATAAATTGCAGT
TTCATTTGATGCTCGATGAGTTTTTCTAATCAGAATTGGTTAATTGGTTGTAACACTGGCAGAGCATTAC
GCTGACTTGACGGGACGGCGCAAGCTCATGACCAAAATCCCTTAACGTGAGTTACGCGTCGTTCCACTGA
GCGTCAGACCCCGTAGAAAAGATCAAAGGATCTTCTTGAGATCCTTTTTTTCTGCGCGTAATCTGCTGCT
TGCAAACAAAAAAACCACCGCTACCAGCGGTGGTTTGTTTGCCGGATCAAGAGCTACCAACTCTTTTTCC
GAAGGTAACTGGCTTCAGCAGAGCGCAGATACCAAATACTGTTCTTCTAGTGTAGCCGTAGTTAGGCCAC
CACTTCAAGAACTCTGTAGCACCGCCTACATACCTCGCTCTGCTAATCCTGTTACCAGTGGCTGCTGCCA
GTGGCGATAAGTCGTGTCTTACCGGGTTGGACTCAAGACGATAGTTACCGGATAAGGCGCAGCGGTCGGG
CTGAACGGGGGGTTCGTGCACACAGCCCAGCTTGGAGCGAACGACCTACACCGAACTGAGATACCTACAG
CGTGAGCTATGAGAAAGCGCCACGCTTCCCGAAGGGAGAAAGGCGGACAGGTATCCGGTAAGCGGCAGGG
TCGGAACAGGAGAGCGCACGAGGGAGCTTCCAGGGGGAAACGCCTGGTATCTTTATAGTCCTGTCGGGTT
TCGCCACCTCTGACTTGAGCGTCGATTTTTGTGATGCTCGTCAGGGGGGCGGAGCCTATGGAAAAACGCC
AGCAACGCGGCCTTTTTACGGTTCCTGGCCTTTTGCTGGCCTTTTGCTCACATGTTCTTTCCTGCGTTAT
CCCCTGATTCTGTGGATAACCGTATTACCGCCTTTGAGTGAGCTGATACCGCTCGCCGCAGCCGAACGAC
CGAGCGCAGCGAGTCAGTGAGCGAGGAAGCGGAAGAGCGCCCAATACGCAAACCGCCTCTCCCCGCGCGT
TGGCCGATTCATTAATGCAGCTGGCACGACAGGTTTCCCGACTGGAAAGCGGGCAGTGAGCGCAACGCAA
TTAATACGCGTACCGCTAGCCAGGAAGAGTTTGTAGAAACGCAAAAAGGCCATCCGTCAGGATGGCCTTC
TGCTTAGTTTGATGCCTGGCAGTTTATGGCGGGCGTCCTGCCCGCCACCCTCCGGGCCGTTGCTTCACAA
CGTTCAAATCCGCTCCCGGCGGATTTGTCCTACTCAGGAGAGCGTTCACCGACAAACAACAGATAAAACG
AAAGGCCCAGTCTTCCGACTGAGCCTTTCGTTTTATTTGATGCCTGGCAGTTCCCTACTCTCGCGTTAAC
GCTAGCATGGATGTTTTCCCAGTCACGACGTTGTAAAACGACGGCCAGTCTTAAGCTCGGGCCCCTACAG
GTCACTAATACCATCTAAGTAGTTGATTCATAGTGACTGGATATGTTGTGTTTTACAGTATTATGTAGTC
TGTTTTTTATGCAAAATCTAATTTAATATATTGATATTTATATCATTTTACGTTTCTCGTTCAACTTTTC
TATACAAAGTTGGCGATGTACGGGCCAGATATACGCGTTGACATTGATTATTGACTAGTTATTAATAGTA
ATCAATTACGGGGTCATTAGTTCATAGCCCATATATGGAGTTCCGCGTTACATAACTTACGGTAAATGGC
CCGCCTGGCTGACCGCCCAACGACCCCCGCCCATTGACGTCAATAATGACGTATGTTCCCATAGTAACGC
CAATAGGGACTTTCCATTGACGTCAATGGGTGGAGTATTTACGGTAAACTGCCCACTTGGCAGTACATCA
AGTGTATCATATGCCAAGTACGCCCCCTATTGACGTCAATGACGGTAAATGGCCCGCCTGGCATTATGCC
CAGTACATGACCTTATGGGACTTTCCTACTTGGCAGTACATCTACGTATTAGTCATCGCTATTACCATGG
TGATGCGGTTTTGGCAGTACATCAATGGGCGTGGATAGCGGTTTGACTCACGGGGATTTCCAAGTCTCCA
CCCCATTGACGTCAATGGGAGTTTGTTTTGGCACCAAAATCAACGGGACTTTCCAAAATGTCGTAACAAC
TCCGCCCCATTGACGCAAATGGGCGGTAGGCGTGTACGGTGGGAGGTCTATATAAGCAGAGCTCTCTGGC
TAACTAGAGAACCCACTGCTTACTGGCTTATCGAAATTAATACGACTCACTATAGGGAGACCCAAGCTTG
GTACCGAGCTCGGATCTGCCGCCACCATGGCGGAAGGATCCGTCGCCAGGCAGCCTGACCTCTTGACCTG
CGACGATGAGCCGATCCATATCCCCGGTGCCATCCAACCGCATGGACTGCTGCTCGCCCTCGCCGCCGAC
ATGACGATCGTTGCCGGCAGCGACAACCTTCCCGAACTCACCGGACTGGCGATCGGCGCCCTGATCGGCC
GCTCTGCGGCCGATGTCTTCGACTCGGAGACGCACAACCGTCTGACGATCGCCTTGGCCGAGCCCGGGGC
GGCCGTCGGAGCACCGATCACTGTCGGCTTCACGATGCGAAAGGACGCAGGCTTCATCGGCTCCTGGCAT
CGCCATGATCAGCTCATCTTCCTCGAGCTCGAGCCTCCCCAGCGGGACGTCGCCGAGCCGCAGGCGTTCT
TCCGCCGCACCAACAGCGCCATCCGCCGCCTGCAGGCCGCCGAAACCTTGGAAAGCGCCTGCGCCGCCGC
GGCGCAAGAGGTGCGGAAGATTACCGGCTTCGATCGGGTGATGATCTATCGCTTCGCCTCCGACTTCAGC
GGCGAAGTGATCGCAGAGGATCGGTGCGCCGAGGTCGAGTCAAAACTAGGCCTGCACTATCCTGCCTCAA
CCGTGCCGGCGCAGGCCCGTCGGCTCTATACCATCAACCCGGTACGGATCATTCCCGATATCAATTATCG
GCCGGTGCCGGTCACCCCAGACCTCAATCCGGTCACCGGGCGGCCGATTGATCTTAGCTTCGCCATCCTG
CGCAGCGTCTCGCCCGTCCATCTGGAATTCATGCGCAACATAGGCATGCACGGCACGATGTCGATCTCGA
TTTTGCGCGGCGAGCGACTGTGGGGATTGATCGTTTGCCATCACCGAACGCCGTACTACGTCGATCTCGA
TGGCCGCCAAGCCTGCGAGCTAGTCGCCCAGGTTCTGGCCTGGCAGATCGGCGTGATGGAAGAGTGAGTC
GACGCGGCCGCTCGAGCCTAAGCTT
Features (pLannotate 1.2.2; 14 found; start..end, strand, type, name):
      9..132     +  protein_bind   attR3: mutant version of attR; recombination site for the Gateway® LR reaction LR Clonase™
    188..206     -  promoter       T7 promoter: promoter for bacteriophage T7 RNA polymerase
    340..1149    +  CDS            KanR: aminoglycoside phosphotransferase; aph(3')-Ia; confers resistance to kanamycin in bacteria or G418 (Geneticin®) in eukaryotes
   1296..1884    +  rep_origin     ori: high-copy-number ColE1/pMB1/pBR322/pUC origin of replication
   2067..2159    +  CDS            lacI (fragment): lac repressor; lacI; The lac repressor binds to the lac operator to inhibit transcription in E. coli. This inhibition can be relieved by adding lactose or isopropyl-β-D-thiogalactopyranoside (IPTG).
   2214..2241    -  terminator     rrnB T2 terminator: transcription terminator T2 from the E. coli rrnB gene
   2373..2416    +  terminator     rrnB T1 terminator: Escherichia coli rrnB; transcription terminator T1 from the E. coli rrnB gene
   2463..2499    -  CDS            lacZα (fragment): LacZα fragment of β-galactosidase; lacZ fragment
   2549..2673    -  protein_bind   attR4: mutant version of attR; recombination site for the Gateway® LR reaction LR Clonase™
   2700..3079    +  enhancer       CMV enhancer: human cytomegalovirus immediate early enhancer
   3080..3283    +  promoter       CMV promoter: human cytomegalovirus (CMV) immediate early promoter
   3279..3312    +  LTR            5' LTR (truncated) (fragment): truncated 5' long terminal repeat (LTR) from HIV-1
   3328..3346    +  promoter       T7 promoter: promoter for bacteriophage T7 RNA polymerase
   3387..4334    +  CDS            iRFP713: iRFP713 is a basic (constitutively fluorescent) near ir fluorescent protein published in 2011, derived from Rhodopseudomonas palustris. It has low acid sensitivity. It requires the cofactor biliverdin for fluorescence.
