[The description below was written by a language model from this plasmid's Addgene catalogue record and pLannotate feature annotations shown in this document.]
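Description:
pMuLE ENTR CMV iRFP R4-R3 is a MultiSite Gateway entry vector from the MuLE (Multiple Lentiviral Expression) toolkit, a modular system for assembling several expression units into a single lentiviral destination vector. The record lists no named backbone. The 4,365 nt plasmid is maintained in E. coli at high copy through a ColE1/pUC-type origin and selected with kanamycin via an aph(3')-Ia resistance gene. The rrnB T1 and T2 terminators lie upstream of the recombination cassette, an arrangement that typically insulates such a cassette from plasmid-derived transcription. The annotated short lacI and lacZα fragments and the T7 promoters look like vector remnants rather than functional parts of the payload.

The payload lies between the attR4 and attR3 recombination sites. It consists of the human cytomegalovirus immediate early enhancer and promoter driving iRFP713, a constitutively fluorescent near-infrared protein engineered from a Rhodopseudomonas palustris bacteriophytochrome that needs biliverdin as its chromophore. No polyadenylation signal is annotated within the module. The very short hit annotated as a truncated HIV-1 5' LTR at the CMV promoter boundary is probably a sequence-similarity artefact, and this entry vector carries no annotated lentiviral packaging elements itself.

The R4-R3 site pair sets the position and orientation the module takes when it is combined by LR Clonase with entry clones carrying complementary att sites. This places the CMV-iRFP unit alongside other elements in a multi-cassette lentiviral construct. Its intended use is therefore as a building block that adds a constitutive near-infrared reporter, suited to marking or tracking transduced mammalian cells, in combinatorial genetic experiments.
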