Addgene plasmid #62158: pMuLE ENTR CMV iRFP R4-R3
Purpose: MuLE (Multiple Lentiviral Expression) Entry vector containing a CMV promoter and iRFP module. Compatible with MultiSite Gateway cloning
Depositing lab: Ian Frew. Depositing organization: University of Zurich. Publication: A versatile modular vector system for rapid combinatorial mammalian genetics. Albers J, Danzer C, Rechsteiner M, Lehmann H, Brandt LP, Hejhal T, Catalano A, Busenhart P, Goncalves AF, Brandt S, Bode PK, Bode-Lesniewska B, Wild PJ, Frew IJ. J Clin Invest. 2015 Mar 9. pii: 79743. doi: 10.1172/JCI79743. PubMed 25751063.
Backbone
  Vector backbone: N/A
  Vector type: Mammalian Expression ; MuLE Gateway Entry Vector
Growth in bacteria
  Bacterial resistance: Kanamycin, 50 μg/mL
  Growth temperature: 37°C
  Growth strain: DH5alpha
  Copy number: High Copy
Gene/Insert
  Gene/Insert name: iRFP
  Species: Synthetic
  Promoter: CMV
  Cloning method: Gateway Cloning
  Sequencing primers: 5′ M13-fwd; 3′ M13-rev
Terms and licenses: Academic/Nonprofit Terms; Industry Terms: Not Available to Industry
How to cite: pMuLE ENTR CMV iRFP R4-R3 was a gift from Ian Frew (Addgene plasmid # 62158 ; http://n2t.net/addgene:62158 ; RRID:Addgene_62158)
