>Addgene plasmid #62158 | pMuLE ENTR CMV iRFP R4-R3 | addgene partial sequence | sequence record 103610 | M13-F20 5'-TGTAAAACGACGGCCAGT-3'
GTAGTTGATTCATAGTGACTGGATATGTTGTGTTTTACAGTATTATGTAGTCTGTTTTTTATGCAAAATC
TAATTTAATATATTGATATTTATATCATTTTACGTTTCTCGTTCAACTTTTCTATACAAAGTTGGCGATG
TACGGGCCAGATATACGCGTTGACATTGATTATTGACTAGTTATTAATAGTAATCAATTACGGGGTCATT
AGTTCATAGCCCATATATGGAGTTCCGCGTTACATAACTTACGGTAAATGGCCCGCCTGGCTGACCGCCC
AACGACCCCCGCCCATTGACGTCAATAATGACGTATGTTCCCATAGTAACGCCAATAGGGACTTTCCATT
GACGTCAATGGGTGGAGTATTTACGGTAAACTGCCCACTTGGCAGTACATCAAGTGTATCATATGCCAAG
TACGCCCCCTATTGACGTCAATGACGGTAAATGGCCCGCCTGGCATTATGCCCAGTACATGACCTTATGG
GACTTTCCTACTTGGCAGTACATCTACGTATTAGTCATCGCTATTACCATGGTGATGCGGTTTTGGCAGT
ACATCAATGGGCGTGGATAGCGGTTTGACTCACGGGGATTTCCAAGTCTCCACCCCATTGACGTCAATGG
GAGTTTGTTTTGGCACCAAAATCAACGGGACTTTCCAAAATGTCGTAACAACTCCGCCCCATTGACGC
