>Addgene plasmid #62158 | pMuLE ENTR CMV iRFP R4-R3 | addgene partial sequence | sequence record 103611 | M13-Rev 5'-CAGGAAACAGCTATGACC-3'
TGCAGTACAGGTCACTAATACCATCTAAGTAGTTGATTCATAGTGACTGGATATGTTGTGTTTTACAGTA
TTATGTAGTCTGTTTTTTATGCAAAATCTAATTTAATATATTGATATTTATATCATTTTACGTTTCTCGT
TCAACTTTATTATACAAAGTTGTCCTCTAGAAGCTTAGGCTCGAGCGGCCGCGTCGACTCACTCTTCCAT
CACGCCGATCTGCCAGGCCAGAACCTGGGCGACTAGCTCGCAGGCTTGGCGGCCATCGAGATCGACGTAG
TACGGCGTTCGGTGATGGCAAACGATCAATCCCCACAGTCGCTCGCCGCGCAAAATCGAGATCGACATCG
TGCCGTGCATGCCTATGTTGCGCATGAATTCCAGATGGACGGGCGAGACGCTGCGCAGGATGGCGAAGCT
AAGATCAATCGGCCGCCCGGTGACCGGATTGAGGTCTGGGGTGACCGGCACCGGCCGATAATTGATATCG
GGAATGATCCGTACCGGGTTGATGGTATAGAGCCGACGGGCCTGCGCCGGCACGGTTGAGGCAGGATAGT
GCAGGCCTAGTTTTGACTCGACCTCGGCGCACCGATCCTCTGCGATCACTTCGCCGCTGAAGTCGGAGGC
GAAGCGATAGATCATCACCCGATCGAAGCCGGTAATCTTCCGCACCTCTTGCGCCGCGGCGGCGCAGGCG
C
