>Addgene plasmid #62158 | pMuLE ENTR CMV iRFP R4-R3 | addgene partial sequence | sequence record 106862 | CMV-F 5'-CGCAAATGGGCGGTAGGCGTG-3'
GCAGAGCTCTCTGGCTAACTAGAGAACCCACTGCTTACTGGCTTATCGAAATTAATACGACTCACTATAG
GGAGACCCAAGCTTGGTACCGAGCTCGGATCTGCCGCCACCATGGCGGAAGGATCCGTCGCCAGGCAGCC
TGACCTCTTGACCTGCGACGATGAGCCGATCCATATCCCCGGTGCCATCCAACCGCATGGACTGCTGCTC
GCCCTCGCCGCCGACATGACGATCGTTGCCGGCAGCGACAACCTTCCCGAACTCACCGGACTGGCGATCG
GCGCCCTGATCGGCCGCTCTGCGGCCGATGTCTTCGACTCGGAGACGCACAACCGTCTGACGATCGCCTT
GGCCGAGCCCGGGGCGGCCGTCGGAGCACCGATCACTGTCGGCTTCACGATGCGAAAGGACGCAGGCTTC
ATCGGCTCCTGGCATCGCCATGATCAGCTCATCTTCCTCGAGCTCGAGCCTCCCCAGCGGGACGTCGCCG
AGCCGCAGGCGTTCTTCCGCCGCACCAACAGCGCCATCCGCCGCCTGCAGGCCGCCGAAACCTTGGAAAG
CGCCTGCGCCGCCGCGGCGCAAGAGGTGCGGAAGATTACCGGCTTCGATCGGGTGATGATCTATCGCTTC
GCCTCCGACTTCAGCGGCGAAGTGATCGCAGAGGATCGGTGCGCCGAGGTCGAGTCAAAACTAGGCCTGC
ACTATCCTGCCTCAACCGTGCCGGCGCAGGCCCGTCGGCTCTATACCATCAACCCGGTACGGATCATTCC
CGATATCAATTATCGGCCGGTGCCGGTCA
